>Addgene plasmid #111784 | pLU-CMV-Flag-hSesn2 R264P | addgene full sequence | sequence record 212732 | Addgene NGS Result
TTGGTAGGTTTAAGAATAGTTTTTGCTGTACTTTCTATAGTGAATAGAGTTAGGCAGGGATATTCACCAT
TATCGTTTCAGACCCACCTCCCAACCCCGAGGGGACCCGACAGGCCCGAAGGAATAGAAGAAGAAGGTGG
AGAGAGAGACAGAGACAGATCCATTCGATTAGTGAACGGATCTCGACGGTATCGGTTAACTTTTAAAAGA
AAAGGGGGGATTGGGGGGTACAGTGCAGGGGAAAGAATAGTAGACATAATAGCAACAGACATACAAACTA
AAGAATTACAAAAACAAATTACAAAATTCAAAATTTTATCGATAAGCTTGGGAGTTCCGCGTTACATAAC
TTACGGTAAATGGCCCGCCTGGCTGACCGCCCAACGACCCCCGCCCATTGACGTCAATAATGACGTATGT
TCCCATAGTAACGCCAATAGGGACTTTCCATTGACGTCAATGGGTGGAGTATTTACGGTAAACTGCCCAC
TTGGCAGTACATCAAGTGTATCATATGCCAAGTACGCCCCCTATTGACGTCAATGACGGTAAATGGCCCG
CCTGGCATTATGCCCAGTACATGACCTTATGGGACTTTCCTACTTGGCAGTACATCTACGTATTAGTCAT
CGCTATTACCATGGTGATGCGGTTTTGGCAGTACATCAATGGGCGTGGATAGCGGTTTGACTCACGGGGA
TTTCCAAGTCTCCACCCCATTGACGTCAATGGGAGTTTGTTTTGGCACCAAAATCAACGGGACTTTCCAA
AATGTCGTAACAACTCCGCCCCATTGACGCAAATGGGCGGTAGGCGTGTACGGTGGGAGGTCTATATAAG
CAGAGCTCGTTTAGTGAACCGTCAGATCGCCTGGAGACGCCATCCACGCTGTTTTGACCTCCATAGAAGA
CACCGACTCTAGCCACCATGGACTACAAAGACGATGACGACAAGTCTAGAATGATCGTGGCGGACTCCGA
GTGCCGCGCAGAGCTCAAGGACTACCTGCGGTTCGCCCCGGGCGGCGTCGGCGACTCGGGCCCCGGAGAG
GAGCAGAGGGAGAGCCGGGCTCGGCGAGGCCCTCGAGGGCCCAGCGCCTTCATCCCCGTGGAGGAGGTCC
TTCGGGAGGGGGCTGAGAGCCTCGAGCAGCACCTGGGGCTGGAGGCACTGATGTCCTCTGGGCGAGTAGA
CAACCTGGCAGTGGTGATGGGCCTGCACCCTGACTACTTTACCAGCTTCTGGCGCCTGCACTACCTGCTG
CTGCACACGGATGGTCCCTTGGCCAGCTCCTGGCGCCACTACATTGCCATCATGGCTGCCGCCCGCCATC
AGTGTTCTTACCTGGTAGGCTCCCACATGGCCGAGTTTCTGCAGACTGGTGGTGACCCTGAGTGGCTGCT
GGGCCTCCACCGGGCCCCCGAGAAGCTGCGCAAACTCAGCGAGATCAACAAGTTGCTGGCGCATCGGCCA
TGGCTCATCACCAAGGAACACATCCAGGCCTTGCTGAAGACCGGCGAGCACACTTGGTCCCTGGCCGAGC
TCATTCAGGCTCTGGTCCTGCTCACCCACTGCCACTCGCTCTCCTCCTTCGTGTTTGGCTGTGGCATCCT
CCCTGAGGGGGATGCAGATGGCAGCCCTGCCCCCCAGGCACCTACACCCCCTAGTGAACAGAGCAGCCCC
CCAAGCAGGGACCCGTTGAACAACTCTGGGGGCTTTGAGTCTGCCCGCGACGTGGAGGCGCTGATGGAGC
CCATGCAGCAGCTGCAGGAGAGCCTGCTGCGGGATGAGGGGACGTCCCAGGAGGAGATGGAGAGCCGCTT
TGAGCTGGAGAAGTCAGAGAGCCTGCTGGTGACCCCCTCAGCTGACATCCTGGAGCCCTCTCCACACCCA
GACATGCTGTGCTTTGTGGAAGACCCTACTTTCGGATATGAGGACTTCACTCGGAGAGGGGCTCAGGCAC
CCCCTACCTTCCGGGCCCAGGATTATACCTGGGAAGACCATGGCTACTCGCTGATCCAGCGGCTTTACCC
TGAGGGTGGGCAGCTGCTGGATGAGAAGTTCCAGGCAGCCTATAGCCTCACCTACAATACCATCGCCATG
CACAGTGGTGTGGACACCTCCGTGCTCCGCAGGGCCATCTGGAACTATATCCACTGCGTCTTTGGCATCA
GATATGATGACTATGATTATGGGGAGGTGAACCAGCTCCTGGAGCGGAACCTCAAGGTCTATATCAAGAC
AGTGGCCTGCTACCCAGAGAAGACCACCCGAAGAATGTACAACCTCTTCTGGAGGCACTTCCGCCACTCA
GAGAAGGTCCACGTGAACTTGCTGCTCCTGGAGGCGCGCATGCAAGCCGCTCTGCTGTACGCCCTCCGTG
CCATCACCCGCTACATGACCTGAGTCGACAATCAACCTCTGGATTACAAAATTTGTGAAAGATTGACTGG
TATTCTTAACTATGTTGCTCCTTTTACGCTATGTGGATACGCTGCTTTAATGCCTTTGTATCATGCTATT
GCTTCCCGTATGGCTTTCATTTTCTCCTCCTTGTATAAATCCTGGTTGCTGTCTCTTTATGAGGAGTTGT
GGCCCGTTGTCAGGCAACGTGGCGTGGTGTGCACTGTGTTTGCTGACGCAACCCCCACTGGTTGGGGCAT
TGCCACCACCTGTCAGCTCCTTTCCGGGACTTTCGCTTTCCCCCTCCCTATTGCCACGGCGGAACTCATC
GCCGCCTGCCTTGCCCGCTGCTGGACAGGGGCTCGGCTGTTGGGCACTGACAATTCCGTGGTGTTGTCGG
GGAAGCTGACGTCCTTTCCATGGCTGCTCGCCTGTGTTGCCACCTGGATTCTGCGCGGGACGTCCTTCTG
CTACGTCCCTTCGGCCCTCAATCCAGCGGACCTTCCTTCCCGCGGCCTGCTGCCGGCTCTGCGGCCTCTT
CCGCGTCTTCGCCTTCGCCCTCAGACGAGTCGGATCTCCCTTTGGGCCGCCTCCCCGCCTGGAATTCGAG
CTCGGTACCTTTAAGACCAATGACTTACAAGGCAGCTGTAGATCTTAGCCACTTTTTAAAAGAAAAGGGG
GGACTGGAAGGGCTAATTCACTCCCAACGAAGACAAGATCTGCTTTTTGCTTGTACTGGGTCTCTCTGGT
TAGACCAGATCTGAGCCTGGGAGCTCTCTGGCTAACTAGGGAACCCACTGCTTAAGCCTCAATAAAGCTT
GCCTTGAGTGCTTCAAGTAGTGTGTGCCCGTCTGTTGTGTGACTCTGGTAACTAGAGATCCCTCAGACCC
TTTTAGTCAGTGTGGAAAATCTCTAGCAGTAGTAGTTCATGTCATCTTATTATTCAGTATTTATAACTTG
CAAAGAAATGAATATCAGAGAGTGAGAGGAACTTGTTTATTGCAGCTTATAATGGTTACAAATAAAGCAA
TAGCATCACAAATTTCACAAATAAAGCATTTTTTTCACTGCATTCTAGTTGTGGTTTGTCCAAACTCATC
AATGTATCTTATCATGTCTGGCTCTAGCTATCCCGCCCCTAACTCCGCCCATCCCGCCCCTAACTCCGCC
CAGTTCCGCCCATTCTCCGCCCCATGGCTGACTAATTTTTTTTATTTATGCAGAGGCCGAGGCCGCCTCG
GCCTCTGAGCTATTCCAGAAGTAGTGAGGAGGCTTTTTTGGAGGCCTAGGCTTTTGCGGGCCCAAATTCG
TAATCATGTCATAGCTGTTTCCTGTGTGAAATTGTTATCCGCTCACAATTCCACACAACATACGAGCCGG
AAGCATAAAGTGTAAAGCCTGGGGTGCCTAATGAGTGAGCTAACTCACATTAATTGCGTTGCGCTCACTG
CCCGCTTTCCAGTCGGGAAACCTGTCGTGCCAGCTGCATTAATGAATCGGCCAACGCGCGGGGAGAGGCG
GTTTGCGTATTGGGCGCTCTTCCGCTTCCTCGCTCACTGACTCGCTGCGCTCGGTCGTTCGGCTGCGGCG
AGCGGTATCAGCTCACTCAAAGGCGGTAATACGGTTATCCACAGAATCAGGGGATAACGCAGGAAAGAAC
ATGTGAGCAAAAGGCCAGCAAAAGGCCAGGAACCGTAAAAAGGCCGCGTTGCTGGCGTTTTTCCATAGGC
TCCGCCCCCCTGACGAGCATCACAAAAATCGACGCTCAAGTCAGAGGTGGCGAAACCCGACAGGACTATA
AAGATACCAGGCGTTTCCCCCTGGAAGCTCCCTCGTGCGCTCTCCTGTTCCGACCCTGCCGCTTACCGGA
TACCTGTCCGCCTTTCTCCCTTCGGGAAGCGTGGCGCTTTCTCATAGCTCACGCTGTAGGTATCTCAGTT
CGGTGTAGGTCGTTCGCTCCAAGCTGGGCTGTGTGCACGAACCCCCCGTTCAGCCCGACCGCTGCGCCTT
ATCCGGTAACTATCGTCTTGAGTCCAACCCGGTAAGACACGACTTATCGCCACTGGCAGCAGCCACTGGT
AACAGGATTAGCAGAGCGAGGTATGTAGGCGGTGCTACAGAGTTCTTGAAGTGGTGGCCTAACTACGGCT
ACACTAGAAGAACAGTATTTGGTATCTGCGCTCTGCTGAAGCCAGTTACCTTCGGAAAAAGAGTTGGTAG
CTCTTGATCCGGCAAACAAACCACCGCTGGTAGCGGTGGTTTTTTTGTTTGCAAGCAGCAGATTACGCGC
AGAAAAAAAGGATCTCAAGAAGATCCTTTGATCTTTTCTACGGGGTCTGACGCTCAGTGGAACGAAAACT
CACGTTAAGGGATTTTGGTCATGAGATTATCAAAAAGGATCTTCACCTAGATCCTTTTAAATTAAAAATG
AAGTTTTAAATCAATCTAAAGTATATATGAGTAAACTTGGTCTGACAGTTACCAATGCTTAATCAGTGAG
GCACCTATCTCAGCGATCTGTCTATTTCGTTCATCCATAGTTGCCTGACTCCCCGTCGTGTAGATAACTA
CGATACGGGAGGGCTTACCATCTGGCCCCAGTGCTGCAATGATACCGCGAGACCCACGCTCACCGGCTCC
AGATTTATCAGCAATAAACCAGCCAGCCGGAAGGGCCGAGCGCAGAAGTGGTCCTGCAACTTTATCCGCC
TCCATCCAGTCTATTAATTGTTGCCGGGAAGCTAGAGTAAGTAGTTCGCCAGTTAATAGTTTGCGCAACG
TTGTTGCCATTGCTACAGGCATCGTGGTGTCACGCTCGTCGTTTGGTATGGCTTCATTCAGCTCCGGTTC
CCAACGATCAAGGCGAGTTACATGATCCCCCATGTTGTGCAAAAAAGCGGTTAGCTCCTTCGGTCCTCCG
ATCGTTGTCAGAAGTAAGTTGGCCGCAGTGTTATCACTCATGGTTATGGCAGCACTGCATAATTCTCTTA
CTGTCATGCCATCCGTAAGATGCTTTTCTGTGACTGGTGAGTACTCAACCAAGTCATTCTGAGAATAGTG
TATGCGGCGACCGAGTTGCTCTTGCCCGGCGTCAATACGGGATAATACCGCGCCACATAGCAGAACTTTA
AAAGTGCTCATCATTGGAAAACGTTCTTCGGGGCGAAAACTCTCAAGGATCTTACCGCTGTTGAGATCCA
GTTCGATGTAACCCACTCGTGCACCCAACTGATCTTCAGCATCTTTTACTTTCACCAGCGTTTCTGGGTG
AGCAAAAACAGGAAGGCAAAATGCCGCAAAAAAGGGAATAAGGGCGACACGGAAATGTTGAATACTCATA
CTCTTCCTTTTTCAATATTATTGAAGCATTTATCAGGGTTATTGTCTCATGAGCGGATACATATTTGAAT
GTATTTAGAAAAATAAACAAATAGGGGTTCCGCGCACATTTCCCCGAAAAGTGCCACCTGACGTCTAAGA
AACCATTATTATCATGACATTAACCTATAAAAATAGGCGTATCACGAGGCCCTTTCGTCTCGCGCGTTTC
GGTGATGACGGTGAAAACCTCTGACACATGCAGCTCCCGGAGACGGTCACAGCTTGTCTGTAAGCGGATG
CCGGGAGCAGACAAGCCCGTCAGGGCGCGTCAGCGGGTGTTGGCGGGTGTCGGGGCTGGCTTAACTATGC
GGCATCAGAGCAGATTGTACTGAGAGTGCACCATATGCGGTGTGAAATACCGCACAGATGCGTAAGGAGA
AAATACCGCATCAGGCGCCATTCGCCATTCAGGCTGCGCAACTGTTGGGAAGGGCGATCGGTGCGGGCCT
CTTCGCTATTACGCCAGCTGGCGAAAGGGGGATGTGCTGCAAGGCGATTAAGTTGGGTAACGCCAGGGTT
TTCCCAGTCACGACGTTGTAAAACGACGGCCAGTGCCAAGCTGACGCGTGTAGTCTTATGCAATACTCTT
GTAGTCTTGCAACATGGTAACGATGAGTTAGCAACATGCCTTACAAGGAGAGAAAAAGCACCGTGCATGC
CGATTGGTGGAAGTAAGGTGGTACGATCGTGCCTTATTAGGAAGGCAACAGACGGGTCTGACATGGATTG
GACGAACCACTGAATTGCCGCATTGCAGAGATATTGTATTTAAGTGCCTAGCTCGATACATAAACGGGTC
TCTCTGGTTAGACCAGATCTGAGCCTGGGAGCTCTCTGGCTAACTAGGGAACCCACTGCTTAAGCCTCAA
TAAAGCTTGCCTTGAGTGCTTCAAGTAGTGTGTGCCCGTCTGTTGTGTGACTCTGGTAACTAGAGATCCC
TCAGACCCTTTTAGTCAGTGTGGAAAATCTCTAGCAGTGGCGCCCGAACAGGGACTTGAAAGCGAAAGGG
AAACCAGAGGAGCTCTCTCGACGCAGGACTCGGCTTGCTGAAGCGCGCACGGCAAGAGGCGAGGGGCGGC
GACTGGTGAGTACGCCAAAAATTTTGACTAGCGGAGGCTAGAAGGAGAGAGATGGGTGCGAGAGCGTCAG
TATTAAGCGGGGGAGAATTAGATCGCGATGGGAAAAAATTCGGTTAAGGCCAGGGGGAAAGAAAAAATAT
AAATTAAAACATATAGTATGGGCAAGCAGGGAGCTAGAACGATTCGCAGTTAATCCTGGCCTGTTAGAAA
CATCAGAAGGCTGTAGACAAATACTGGGACAGCTACAACCATCCCTTCAGACAGGATCAGAAGAACTTAG
ATCATTATATAATACAGTAGCAACCCTCTATTGTGTGCATCAAAGGATAGAGATAAAAGACACCAAGGAA
GCTTTAGACAAGATAGAGGAAGAGCAAAACAAAAGTAAGACCACCGCACAGCAAGCGGCCGCTGATCTTC
AGACCTGGAGGAGGAGATATGAGGGACAATTGGAGAAGTGAATTATATAAATATAAAGTAGTAAAAATTG
AACCATTAGGAGTAGCACCCACCAAGGCAAAGAGAAGAGTGGTGCAGAGAGAAAAAAGAGCAGTGGGAAT
AGGAGCTTTGTTCCTTGGGTTCTTGGGAGCAGCAGGAAGCACTATGGGCGCAGCGTCAATGACGCTGACG
GTACAGGCCAGACAATTATTGTCTGGTATAGTGCAGCAGCAGAACAATTTGCTGAGGGCTATTGAGGCGC
AACAGCATCTGTTGCAACTCACAGTCTGGGGCATCAAGCAGCTCCAGGCAAGAATCCTGGCTGTGGAAAG
ATACCTAAAGGATCAACAGCTCCTGGGGATTTGGGGTTGCTCTGGAAAACTCATTTGCACCACTGCTGTG
CCTTGGAATGCTAGTTGGAGTAATAAATCTCTGGAACAGATTTGGAATCACACGACCTGGATGGAGTGGG
ACAGAGAAATTAACAATTACACAAGCTTAATACACTCCTTAATTGAAGAATCGCAAAACCAGCAAGAAAA
GAATGAACAAGAATTATTGGAATTAGATAAATGGGCAAGTTTGTGGAATTGGTTTAACATAACAAATTGG
CTGTGGTATATAAAATTATTCATAATGATAGTAGGAGGC
Features (pLannotate 1.2.2; 26 found; start..end, strand, type, name):
     82..182     +  CDS            Rev (fragment): human immunodeficiency virus 1 (HIV-1) Rev protein; rev; enhances nuclear export of unspliced and incompletely spliced viral mRNAs
    201..317     +  misc_feature   cPPT/CTS: central polypurine tract and central termination sequence of HIV-1
    340..643     +  enhancer       CMV enhancer: human cytomegalovirus immediate early enhancer
    644..847     +  promoter       CMV promoter: human cytomegalovirus (CMV) immediate early promoter
    930..950     +  CDS            3xFLAG (fragment): three tandem FLAG® epitope tags
    961..2400    +  CDS            SESN2: SESN2_HUMAN - Also known as Hi95 From Homo sapiens (Human).
   2410..2998    +  misc_feature   WPRE: woodchuck hepatitis virus posttranscriptional regulatory element
   3015..3083    +  CDS            nef (fragment): NEF_HV1Z2 - Experimental evidence at protein level: Swiss-Prot protein existence level 1. Extracellular Nef protein targets CD4(+) T-lymphocytes for apoptosis by interacting with CXCR4 surface receptors. From Human immunodeficiency virus type 1 group M subtype D (isolate Z2/CDC-Z34) (HIV-1).
   3085..3318    +  LTR            3' LTR (ΔU3): self-inactivating 3' long terminal repeat (LTR) from HIV-1
   3390..3511    +  polyA_signal   SV40 poly(A) signal: SV40 polyadenylation signal
   3551..3686    +  rep_origin     SV40 ori: SV40 origin of replication
   3742..3758    -  protein_bind   lac operator: The lac repressor binds to the lac operator to inhibit transcription in E. coli. This inhibition can be relieved by adding lactose or isopropyl-β-D-thiogalactopyranoside (IPTG). lac repressor encoded by lacI
   3766..3796    -  promoter       lac promoter: promoter for the E. coli lac operon
   3811..3832    -  protein_bind   CAP binding site: CAP binding activates transcription in the presence of cAMP. E. coli catabolite activator protein
   3845..3937    -  CDS            lacI (fragment): lac repressor; lacI; The lac repressor binds to the lac operator to inhibit transcription in E. coli. This inhibition can be relieved by adding lactose or isopropyl-β-D-thiogalactopyranoside (IPTG).
   4120..4708    -  rep_origin     ori: high-copy-number ColE1/pMB1/pBR322/pUC origin of replication
   4879..5739    -  CDS            AmpR: β-lactamase; bla; confers resistance to ampicillin, carbenicillin, and related antibiotics
   5740..5844    -  promoter       AmpR promoter: bla
   5939..5974    +  CDS            rop (fragment): Rop protein, which maintains plasmids at low copy number; rop
   6076..6175    +  misc_feature   bom (fragment): basis of mobility region from pBR322
   6181..6335    -  CDS            lacZα (fragment): LacZα fragment of β-galactosidase; lacZ fragment
   6349..6575    +  promoter       RSV promoter: Rous sarcoma virus enhancer/promoter
   6576..6756    +  LTR            5' LTR (truncated): truncated 5' long terminal repeat (LTR) from HIV-1
   6803..6928    +  misc_feature   HIV-1 Ψ: packaging signal of human immunodeficiency virus type 1
   6912..7275    +  CDS            HIV-1 gag (fragment): gag protein from human immunodeficiency virus 1; gag
   7421..7654    +  misc_feature   RRE: The Rev response element (RRE) of HIV-1 allows for Rev-dependent mRNA export from the nucleus to the cytoplasm.
