[The description below was written by a language model from this plasmid's Addgene catalogue record and pLannotate feature annotations shown in this document.]
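Description:
pLU-CMV-Flag-hSesn2 R264P is a third-generation, self-inactivating HIV-1-based lentiviral transfer plasmid on the pLU-CMV backbone. It can be used either for direct transient expression in mammalian cells or for producing lentiviral particles. In bacteria it is maintained by a high-copy ColE1/pUC-type origin and selected with ampicillin through the β-lactamase gene. Short remnants of lac, rop, bom and lacZα sequences in the backbone are cloning leftovers with no evident function.

The viral genome is transcribed from a Rous sarcoma virus promoter fused to a truncated 5' LTR, which makes genomic RNA production independent of Tat. This is followed by the Ψ packaging signal with an adjoining gag fragment, the Rev response element for Rev-dependent nuclear export, and the cPPT/CTS element, which aids nuclear import of the reverse-transcribed genome. The ΔU3 3' LTR removes viral promoter activity after integration, so transgene expression depends on the internal promoter. An SV40 polyadenylation signal and SV40 origin lie downstream of the LTR.

The internal cassette uses the human cytomegalovirus immediate-early enhancer and promoter to drive human Sestrin2 (SESN2) carrying an N-terminal Flag epitope and the R264P point substitution. A WPRE follows to enhance transcript stability and expression. The annotated transfer region contains no mammalian selection marker or fluorescent reporter. The associated publication concerns Sestrin2's separate functional domains for controlling reactive oxygen species and mTOR signalling, which suggests this mutant serves as a structure–function variant for comparison with the wild-type protein. The record does not state what specific effect R264P has.
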