Addgene plasmid #111784: pLU-CMV-Flag-hSesn2 R264P
Purpose: Mammalian expression or 3rd generation lentivirus generation of hSesn2
Depositing lab: Jun Hee Lee. Depositing organization: University of Michigan. Publication: Janus-faced Sestrin2 controls ROS and mTOR signalling through two separate functional domains. Kim H, An S, Ro SH, Teixeira F, Park GJ, Kim C, Cho CS, Kim JS, Jakob U, Lee JH, Cho US. Nat Commun. 2015 Nov 27;6:10025. doi: 10.1038/ncomms10025. PubMed 26612684.
Backbone
  Vector backbone: pLU-CMV
  Vector type: Mammalian Expression, Lentiviral
Growth in bacteria
  Bacterial resistance: Ampicillin, 100 μg/mL
  Growth temperature: 37°C
  Growth strain: NEB Stable
  Copy number: Unknown
Gene/Insert
  Gene/Insert name: hSesn2
  Species: H. sapiens (human)
  Mutation: R264P
  Entrez Gene: SESN2 (a.k.a. HI95, SES2, SEST2)
  Tag / fusion protein: Flag (N terminal on insert)
  Cloning method: Restriction Enzyme; 5′ cloning site unknown (unknown if destroyed); 3′ cloning site unknown (unknown if destroyed)
  Sequencing primers: 5′ CMV-F
Terms and licenses: Academic/Nonprofit Terms; Industry Terms: Not Available to Industry
How to cite: pLU-CMV-Flag-hSesn2 R264P was a gift from Jun Hee Lee (Addgene plasmid # 111784 ; http://n2t.net/addgene:111784 ; RRID:Addgene_111784)
