>Addgene plasmid #111784 | pLU-CMV-Flag-hSesn2 R264P | depositor partial sequence | sequence record 210000 | CMV
NTGGACTNTTAGCAGAGCTTGNTTNGTGAACCGNTCAGAATCGCCTGGAGACGCCATCCACGCCTGTTTT
GACCTCCATAGAAGACACCGACTCTAGCCACCATGGACTACAAAGACGATGACGACAAGTCTAGAATGAT
CGTGGCGGACTCCGAGTGCCGCGCAGAGCTCAAGGACTACCTGCGGTTCGCCCCGGGCGGCGTCGGCGAC
TCGGGCCCCGGAGAGGAGCAGAGGGAGAGCCGGGCTCGGCGAGGCCCTCGAGGGCCCAGCGCCTTCATCC
CCGTGGAGGAGGTCCTTCGGGAGGGGGCTGAGAGCCTCGAGCAGCACCTGGGGCTGGAGGCACTGATGTC
CTCTGGGCGAGTAGACAACCTGGCAGTGGTGATGGGCCTGCACCCTGACTACTTTACCAGCTTCTGGCGC
CTGCACTACCTGCTGCTGCACACGGATGGTCCCTTGGCCAGCTCCTGGCGCCACTACATTGCCATCATGG
CTGCCGCCCGCCATCAGTGTTCTTACCTGGTAGGCTCCCACATGGCCGAGTTTCTGCAGACTGGTGGTGA
CCCTGAGTGGCTGCTGGGCCTCCACCGGGCCCCCGAGAAGCTGCGCAAACTCAGCGAGATCAACAAGTTG
CTGGCGCATCGGCCATGGCTCATCACCAAGGAACACATCCAGGCCTTGCTGAAGACCGGCGAGCACACTT
GGTCCCTGGCCGAGCTCATTCAGGCTCTGGTCCTGCTCACCCACTGCCACTCGCTCTCCTCCTTCGTGTT
TGGCTGTGGCATCCTCCCTGAGGGGGATGCAGATGGCAGCCCTGCCCCCCAGGCACCTACACCCCCTAGT
GAACAGAGCAGCCCCCCAAGCAGGGACCCGTTGAACAACTCTGGGGGCTTTGAGTCTGCCCGCGACGTGG
AAGCGCTGATGNAGCCCATGC
