>Addgene plasmid #111784 | pLU-CMV-Flag-hSesn2 R264P | depositor partial sequence | sequence record 210001 | 3' hSesn2
NGGAGCGTTNGCANACGGCTGCATGCGCGCCTCCAGGAGCAGCAAGTTCACGTGGACCTTCTCTGAGTGG
CGGAAGTGCCTCCAGAAGAGGTTGTACATTCTTCGGGTGGTCTTCTCTGGGTAGCAGGCCACTGTCTTGA
TATAGACCTTGAGGTTCCGCTCCAGGAGCTGGTTCACCTCCCCATAATCATAGTCATCATATCTGATGCC
AAAGACGCAGTGGATATAGTTCCAGATGGCCCTGCGGAGCACGGAGGTGTCCACACCACTGTGCATGGCG
ATGGTATTGTAGGTGAGGCTATAGGCTGCCTGGAACTTCTCATCCAGCAGCTGCCCACCCTCAGGGTAAA
GCCGCTGGATCAGCGAGTAGCCATGGTCTTCCCAGGTATAATCCTGGGCCCGGAAGGTAGGGGGTGCCTG
AGCCCCTCTCCGAGTGAAGTCCTCATATCCGAAAGTAGGGTCTTCCACAAAGCACAGCATGTCTGGGTGT
GGAGAGGGCTCCAGGATGTCAGCTGAGGGGGTCACCAGCAGGCTCTCTGACTTCTCCAGCTCAAAGCGGC
TCTCCATCTCCTCCTGGGACGTCCCCTCATCCCGCAGCAGGCTCTCCTGCAGCTGCTGCATGGGCTCCAT
CAGCGCCTCCACGTCGCGGGCAGACTCAAAGCCCCCAGAGTTGTTCAACGGGTCCCTGCTTGGGGGGCTG
CTCTGTTCACTAGGGGGTGTAGGTGCCTGGGGGGCAGGGCTGCCATCTGCATCCCCCTCAGGGAGGATGC
CACAGCCAAACACGAAGGAGGAGAGCGAGTGGCANTGGGTGANCAGGACCANAGCCTGAATGAGCTCGGC
CAGGGACCAAGTGTGCTCNCCGGTCTTCAGCAAGGCCTGGATGTGTTCCTTGGTGATGAACCATGGNCNA
ATGCNCCNACNAACTTGTTGA
